>Addgene plasmid #145519 | pGBW-m4046391 | depositor full sequence | sequence record 287696 | Full Sequence
GCGGCCGCTTGCTATATTGAAGTACGGATTAGAAGCCGCCGAGCGGGCGACAGCCCTCCGACGGAAGACT
CTCCTCCGTGCGTCCTCGTCTTCACCGGTCGCGTTCCTGAAACGCAGATGTGCCTCGCGCCGCACTGCTC
CGAACAATAAAGATTCTACAATACTAGCTTTTATGGTTATGAAGAGGAAAAATTGGCAGTAACCTGGCCC
CACAAACCTTCAAATTAACGAATCAAATTAACAACCATAGGATGATAATGCGATTAGTTTTTTAGCCTTA
TTTCTGGGGTAATTAATCAGCGAAGCGATGATTTTTGATCTATTAACAGATATATAAATGGAAAAGCTGC
ATAACCACTTTAACTAATACTTTCAACATTTTCAGTTTGTATTACTTCTTATTCAAATGTCATAAAAGTA
TCAACAAAAAATTGTTAATATACCTCTATACTTTAACGTCAAGGAGAAAAAACTATAATGATAGCCTCAG
AGTTTAGTTCCCTTCCATCATATGCAGCTTTTGCTACTGCTCAAGAAGCTTATGAGCAGGCTGTTGCTAA
TGGTGATTCTGAAGTTGTTCTTAAAAAGTTGAAGAAGTCTTTGAATGTGGCTAAATCTGAATTTGACCGT
GATGCAGCCATGCAACGTAAGTTGGAAAAGATGGCTGATCAAGCTATGACCCAAATGTATAAACAGGCTA
GATCTGAGGACAAGAGGGCAAAAGTTACTAGTGCTATGCAGACAATGCTTTTCACTATGCTTAGAAAGTT
GGATAATGATGCACTCAACAACATTATCAACAATGCAAGAGATGGTTGTGTTCCCTTGAACATAATACCT
CTTACAACAGCAGCCAAACTAATGGTTGTCATACCAGACTATAACACATATAAAAATACGTGTGATGGTA
CAACATTTACTTATGCATCAGCATTGTGGGAAATCCAACAGGTTGTAGATGCAGATAGTAAAATTGTTCA
ACTTAGTGAAATTAGTATGGACAATTCACCTAATTTAGCATGGCCTCTTATTGTAACAGCTTTAAGGGCC
AATTCTGCTGTCAAATTACTCGTGCCGAGAGGTTCTCACCATCATCACCATCATTAAACAGGCCCCTTTT
CCTTTGTCGATATCATGTAATTAGTTATGTCACGCTTACATTCACGCCCTCCTCCCACATCCGCTCTAAC
CGAAAAGGAAGGAGTTAGACAACCTGAAGTCTAGGTCCCTATTTATTTTTTTTAATAGTTATGTTAGTAT
TAAGAACGTTATTTATATTTCAAATTTTTCTTTTTTTTCTGTACAAAGCGGCCGCCGAACCACTAGTGCA
CTGCAGTACACGGTTTCCTTGAAATTTTTTTGATTCGGTAATCTCCGAACAGAAGGAAGAACGAAGGAAG
GAGCACAGACTTAGATTGGTATATATACGCATATGTAGTGTTGAAGAAACATGAAATTGCCCAGTATTCT
TAACCCAACTGCACAGAACAAAAACGTGCAGGAAACGAAGATAAATCATGTCGAAAGCTACATATAAGGA
ACGTGCTGCTACTCATCCTAGTCCTGTTGCTGCCAAGCTATTTAATATCATGCACGAAAAGCAAACAAAC
TTGTGTGCTTCATTGGATGTTCGTACCACCAAGGAATTACTGGAGTTAGTTGAAGCATTAGGTCCCAAAA
TTTGTTTACTAAAAACACATGTGGATATCTTGACTGATTTTTCCATGGAGGGCACAGTTAAGCCGCTAAA
GGCATTATCCGCCAAGTACAATTTTTTACTCTTCGAGGACAGAAAATTTGCTGACATTGGTAATACAGTC
AAATTGCAGTACTCTGCGGGTGTATACAGAATAGCAGAATGGGCAGACATTACGAATGCACACGGTGTGG
TGGGCCCAGGTATTGTTAGCGGTTTGAAGCAGGCGGCAGAAGAAGTAACAAAGGAACCTAGAGGCCTTTT
GATGTTAGCAGAATTGTCATGCAAGGGCTCCCTATCTACTGGAGAATATACTAAGGGTACTGTTGACATT
GCGAAGAGCGACAAAGATTTTGTTATCGGCTTTATTGCTCAAAGAGACATGGGTGGAAGAGATGAAGGTT
ACGATTGGTTGATTATGACACCCGGTGTGGGTTTAGATGACAAGGGAGATGCATTGGGTCAACAGTATAG
AACCGTGGATGATGTGGTTTCTACAGGATCTGACATTATTATTGTTGGAAGAGGACTATTTGCAAAGGGA
AGGGATGCTAAGGTAGAGGGTGAACGTTACAGAAAAGCAGGCTGGGAAGCATATTTGAGAAGATGCGGCC
AGCAAAACTAAAAAACTGTATTATAAGTAAATGCATGTATACTAAACTCACAAATTAGAGCTTCAATTTA
ATTATATCAGTTATTACCCGAGTAACGAAGCATCTGTGCTTCATTTTGTAGAACAAAAATGCAACGCGAG
AGCGCTAATTTTTCAAACAAAGAATCTGAGCTGCATTTTTACAGAACAGAAATGCAACGCGAAAGCGCTA
TTTTACCAACGAAGAATCTGTGCTTCATTTTTGTAAAACAAAAATGCAACGCGAGAGCGCTAATTTTTCA
AACAAAGAATCTGAGCTGCATTTTTACAGAACAGAAATGCAACGCGAGAGCGCTATTTTACCAACAAAGA
ATCTATACTTCTTTTTTGTTCTACAAAAATGCATCCCGAGAGCGCTATTTTTCTAACAAAGCATCTTAGA
TTACTTTTTTTCTCCTTTGTGCGCTCTATAATGCAGTCTCTTGATAACTTTTTGCACTGTAGGTCCGTTA
AGGTTAGAAGAAGGCTACTTTGGTGTCTATTTTCTCTTCCATAAAAAAAGCCTGACTCCACTTCCCGCGT
TTACTGATTACTAGCGAAGCTGCGGGTGCATTTTTTCAAGATAAAGGCATCCCCGATTATATTCTATACC
GATGTGGATTGCGCATACTTTGTGAACAGAAAGTGATAGCGTTGATGATTCTTCATTGGTCAGAAAATTA
TGAACGGTTTCTTCTATTTTGTCTCTATATACTACGTATAGGAAATGTTTACATTTTCGTATTGTTTTCG
ATTCACTCTATGAATAGTTCTTACTACAATTTTTTTGTCTAAAGAGTAATACTAGAGATAAACATAAAAA
ATGTAGAGGTCGAGTTTAGATGCAAGTTCAAGGAGCGAAAGGTGGATGGGTAGGTTATATAGGGATATAG
CACAGAGATATATAGCAAAGAGATACTTTTGAGCAATGTTTGTGGAAGCGGTATTCGCAATATTTTAGTA
GCTCGTTACAGTCCGGTGCGTTTTTGGTTTTTTGAAAGTGCGTCATCAGAGCGCTTTTGGTTTTCAAAAG
CGCTCTGAAGTTCCTATACTTTCTAGCTAGAGAATAGGAACTTCCCGAGCGGCCGCGTGTTACAAGCTTG
ACTCCAGCGTAACTGGACTGCAATCAACTCACTGGCTCACCTTCACGGGTGGGCCTTTCTTCGGTAGAAA
ATCAAAGGATCTTCTTGAGATCCTTTTTTTCTGCGCGTAATCTGCTGCTTGCAAACAAAAAAACCACCGC
TACCAGCGGTGGTTTGTTTGCCGGATCAAGAGCTACCAACTCTTTTTCCGAGGTAACTGGCTTCAGCAGA
GCGCAGATACCAAATACTGTTCTTCTAGTGTAGCCGTAGTTAGGCCACCACTTCAAGAACTCTGTAGCAC
CGCCTACATACCTCGCTCTGCTAATCCTGTTACCAGTGGCTGCTGCCAGTGGCGATAAGTCGTGTCTTAC
CGGGTTGGACTCAAGACGATAGTTACCGGATAAGGCGCAGCGGTCGGGCTGAACGGGGGGTTCGTGCACA
CAGCCCAGCTTGGAGCGAACGACCTACACCGAACTGAGATACCTACAGCGTGAGCTATGAGAAAGCGCCA
CGCTTCCCGAAGGGAGAAAGGCGGACAGGTATCCGGTAAGCGGCAGGGTCGGAACAGGAGAGCGCACGAG
GGAGCTTCCAGGGGTAAACGCCTGGTATCTTTATAGTCCTGTCGGGTTTCGCCACCTCTGACTTGAGCAT
CGATTTTTGTGATGCTCGTCAGGGGGGCGGAGCCTATGGAAAAACGCCAGCAACGCAGAAAGGCCCACCC
GAAGGTGAGCCAGGTGATTACATTTGGGCCCTCATCAGAGGTTTTCACCGTCATCACCGAAACGCGCGAG
GCAGCTGCGGTAAAGCTCATCAGCGTGGTCGTGAAGCGATTCACAGATGTCTGCCTGTTCATCCGCGTCC
AGCTCGTTGAGTTTCTCCAGAAGCGTTAATGTCTGGCTTCTGATAAAGCGGGCCATGTTAAGGGCGGTTT
TTTCCTGTTTGGTCACTTACCAATGCTTAATCAGTGAGGCACCTATCTCAGCGATCTGTCTATTTCGTTC
ATCCATAGTTGCCTGACTCCCCGTCGTGTAGATAACTACGATGCGGGAGGGCTTACCATCTGGCCCCAGT
GCTGCAATGATACCGCGAGACCCACGCTCACCGGCTCCAGATTTATCAGCAATAAACCAGCCAGCCGGGA
GGGCCGAGCGCAGAAGTGATCCTGCAACTTTATCCGCCTCCATCCAGTCTATTAATTGTTGCCGGGAAGC
TAGAGTAAGTAGTTCGCCAGTTAATAGTTTGCGCAACGTTGTTGCCATTGCTACAGGCATCGTGGTGTCA
CGCTCGTCGTTTGGTATGGCTTCATTCAGCTCCGGTTCCCAACGATCAAGGCGAGTTACATGATCCCCCA
TGTTGTGCAAAAAAGCGGTTAGCTCCTTCGGTCCTCCGATCGTTGCCAGAAGTAAGTTGGCCGCAGTGTT
ATCACTCATGGTTATGGCAGCACTGCATAATTCTCTTACTGTCATGCCATCCGTGAGATGCTTTTCTGTG
ACTGGTGAGTACTCAACCAAGTCATTCTGAGAATAGTGTATGCGGCGACCGAGTTGCTCTTGCCCGGCGT
CAATACGGGATAATACCGCGCCACATAGCAGAACTTTAAAAGTGCTCATCATTGGAAAACGTTCTTCGGG
GCGTAAACTCTCAAGGATCTTACCGCTGTTGAGATCCAGTTCGATGTAACCCACTCGTGCACCCAACTGA
TCTTCAGCATCTTTTACTTTCACCAGCGTTTCTGGGTGAGCAAAAACAGGAAGGCAAAATGCCGCAAAAA
AGGGAATAAGGGCGACACGGAAATGTTGAATACTCATTTTAGCTTCCTTAGCTCCTGAAAATCTCGATAA
CTCAAAAAATACGCCCGGTAGTGATCTTATTTCATTATGGTGAAAGTTGGAACCTCTTACGTGCCGATCA
AGTCAAAAGCCTCCGGTCGGAGGCTTTTGACTTTCTGCTATGGAGGTCAGGTATGATTTAAATGGTCAGT
TAGA
Features (pLannotate 1.2.2; 13 found; start..end, strand, type, name):
     25..466     +  promoter       GAL1 promoter: S. cerevisiae GAL1; inducible promoter, regulated by Gal4
    481..1068    +  CDS            R1A_SARS2 (fragment): Experimental evidence at protein level: Swiss-Prot protein existence level 1. [Non-structural protein 10]: Plays a pivotal role in viral transcription by stimulating both nsp14 3'-5' exoribonuclease and nsp16 2'-O-methyltransferase activities. Therefore plays an essential role in viral mRNAs cap methylation. From Severe acute respiratory syndrome coronavirus 2 (2019-nCoV) (SARS-CoV-2).
   1133..1305    +  terminator     CYC1 terminator (fragment): S. cerevisiae CYC1; transcription terminator for CYC1
   1341..1517    +  promoter       URA3 promoter (fragment): S. cerevisiae URA3
   1518..2321    +  CDS            URA3: orotidine-5'-phosphate decarboxylase, required for uracil biosynthesis; S. cerevisiae URA3; yeast auxotrophic marker, counterselectable with 5-fluoroorotic acid (5-FOA)
   2404..3386    -  rep_origin     2μ ori: yeast 2μ plasmid origin of replication
   3464..3493    +  terminator     T3Te terminator: phage T3 early transcription terminator
   3515..4102    +  rep_origin     ori: high-copy-number ColE1/pMB1/pBR322/pUC origin of replication
   4114..4141    -  terminator     T7Te terminator: phage T7 early transcription terminator
   4165..4356    -  CDS            rop: Rop protein, which maintains plasmids at low copy number; rop
   4357..5217    -  CDS            AmpR: β-lactamase; bla; confers resistance to ampicillin, carbenicillin, and related antibiotics
   5218..5320    -  promoter       cat promoter: promoter of the E. coli cat gene encoding chloramphenicol acetyltransferase
   5321..5352    -  terminator     tonB terminator: bidirectional E. coli tonB-P14 transcription terminator
