[The description below was written by a language model from this plasmid's Addgene catalogue record and pLannotate feature annotations shown in this document.]
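Description:
pGBW-m4046391 is a yeast episomal expression plasmid for producing the SARS-CoV-2 non-structural protein 8 (nsp8) in Saccharomyces cerevisiae. It is an E. coli/yeast shuttle vector. In bacteria it replicates from a high-copy ColE1/pUC-type origin and is selected with ampicillin through a β-lactamase gene, which the annotation places downstream of a cat promoter. In yeast it is maintained by the 2μ origin and selected by uracil prototrophy through URA3 with its own promoter, a marker that can also be counterselected with 5-FOA. Short phage T3 and T7 early terminators and a tonB terminator flank the bacterial modules, presumably to insulate them from read-through transcription. The feature table also reports a short rop annotation next to AmpR, although the catalogue lists the plasmid as high copy.

The payload is a wild-type nsp8 coding sequence of roughly 590 bp, made by gene synthesis; the species field lists budding yeast alongside the virus, though the record does not say why. It sits between the galactose-inducible, Gal4-regulated GAL1 promoter and a CYC1 terminator. The automated annotation recognises this region as a fragment of the SARS-CoV-2 replicase polyprotein 1a, of which nsp8 is one cleavage product; the functional text attached to that hit concerns nsp10 and does not describe this insert. According to the catalogue, the backbone supplies a C-terminal thrombin-cleavable 6xHis tag, which would allow metal-affinity purification followed by tag removal, but this tag is not separately annotated in the feature table. The construct is intended for inducible expression of nsp8 in yeast, and the record does not specify any downstream use.
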