Addgene plasmid #145519: pGBW-m4046391
Purpose: Yeast Expression plasmid for SARS-CoV-2 nsp8
Depositing lab: Ginkgo Bioworks & Benjie Chen. Depositing organization: Ginkgo Bioworks.
Backbone
  Vector backbone: AmpR; 2u URA3
  Backbone size w/o insert (bp): 4078
  Vector type: Yeast Expression
  Selectable markers: URA3
Growth in bacteria
  Bacterial resistance: Ampicillin, 100 μg/mL
  Growth temperature: 37°C
  Growth strain: DH5alpha
  Copy number: High Copy
Gene/Insert
  Gene/Insert name: SARS-CoV-2 nsp8
  Species: S. cerevisiae (budding yeast); Severe acute respiratory syndrome coronavirus 2
  Insert size (bp): 587
  Mutation: wt
  Entrez Gene: ORF1ab (a.k.a. GU280_gp01)
  Promoter: pGAL1
  Tag / fusion protein: Cleavable thrombin;6xHIS (C terminal on backbone)
  Cloning method: Unknown
Resource information
  A portion of this plasmid was derived from a plasmid made by: GinkgoBioworks
Depositor comments: NCBI Reference Sequence: YP_009725304.1Created by gene synthesis with Not1 site.
How to cite: pGBW-m4046391 was a gift from Ginkgo Bioworks & Benjie Chen (Addgene plasmid # 145519 ; http://n2t.net/addgene:145519 ; RRID:Addgene_145519)
